>Addgene plasmid #34694 | GST-PRMT7-ΔN | addgene partial sequence | sequence record 42718 | pGEX-5 5'-GGGCTGGCAAGCCACGTTTGGTG-3'
CTGGTTCCGCGTGGATCGTCGACCATGTTTGGAGAGATCAATGACCAGGACAGAACTGATCGATACGTCC
AGGCTCTGAGGACCGTGCTGAAGCCAGACAGCGTGTGCCTGTGTGTCAGCGATGGCAGCCTGCTCTCCGT
GCTGGCCCATCACCTGGGGGTGGAGCAGGTGTTTACAGTCGAGAGTTCAGCAGCTTCTCACAAACTGTTG
AGAAAAATCTTCAAGGCTAACCACTTGGAAGATAAAATTAACATCATAGAGAAACGGCCGGAATTATTAA
CAAATGAGGACCTACAGGGCAGAAAGGTCTCTCTCCTCCTGGGCGAGCCGTTCTTCACTACCAGCCTGCT
GCCGTGGCACAACCTCTACTTCTGGTACGTGCGGACCGCTGTGGACCAGCACCTGGGGCCAGGTGCCATG
GTGATGCCCCAGGCAGCCTCGCTGCACGCTGTGGTTGTGGAGTTCAGGGACCTGTGGCGGATCCGGAGCC
CCTGTGGTGACTGCGAAGGCTTCGACGTGCACATCATGGACGACATGATTAAGCGTGCCCTGGACTTCAG
GGAGAGCAGGGAAGCTGAGCCCCACCCGCTGTGGGAGTACCCATGCCGCAGCCTCTCCGAGCCCTGGCAG
ATCCTGACCTTTGACTTCCAGCAGCCGGTGCCCCTGCAGCCCCTGTGTGCCGAGGGCACTGTGGAGCTCA
GAAGGCCCGGGCAGAGCCACGCAGCGGTGCTATGGATGGAGTACCACCTGACCCCGGAGTGCACGCTCAG
CACTGGCC
