>Addgene plasmid #34694 | GST-PRMT7-ΔN | addgene partial sequence | sequence record 43420 | pGEX-3 5'-CCGGGAGCTGCATGTGTCAGAGG-3'
CAGATCGTCAGTCAGTCACGATGAATTGCGGCCGCTCAGTCTGGGGTATCTGCATGCCTGAACTCCATGA
TGATGTCGCCTGTGTCGGGGTGAAACTCCACTGCATAGCTGACAGTCCGTGGGCCACCCAGCAGTGCTCT
GGGATCTGGGGCAGGGCTGAAGAAGTAGACGGCCTGCTTGCAGTGGGGGTTCCAGCAGCAGCCCCCCTCG
GGGTCTGCAGGCTCCAGGAGGCCAGTGCTGAGCGTGCACTCCGGGGTCAGGTGGTACTCCATCCATAGCA
CCGCTGCGTGGCTCTGCCCGGGCCTTCTGAGCTCCACAGTGCCCTCGGCACACAGGGGCTGCAGGGGCAC
CGGCTGCTGGAAGTCAAAGGTCAGGATCTGCCAGGGCTCGGAGAGGCTGCGGCATGGGTACTCCCACAGC
GGGTGGGGCTCAGCTTCCCTGCTCTCCCTGAAGTCCAGGGCACGCTTAATCATGTCGTCCATGATGTGCA
CGTCGAAGCCTTCGCAGTCACCACAGGGGCTCCGGATCCGCCACAGGTCCCTGAACTCCACAACCACAGC
GTGCAGCGAGGCTGCCTGGGGCATCACCATGGCACCTGGCCCCAGGTGCTGGTCCACAGCGGTCCGCACG
TACCAGAAGTAGAGGTTGTGCCACGGCAGCAGGCTGGTAGTGAAGAACGGCTCGCCCAGGAGGAGAGAGA
CCTTTCTGCCCTGTAGGTCCTCATTTGTTAATAATTCCGGCCGTTTCTCTATGATGTTAATTTTATCTTC
CAAGTGGTTAG
