[The description below was written by a language model from this plasmid's Addgene catalogue record.]
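Description:
GST-PRMT7-ΔN is a bacterial expression plasmid built on the pGEX(SN) backbone (about 5 kb without insert), designed to produce an N-terminally truncated fragment of human protein arginine methyltransferase 7 (PRMT7) as a glutathione S-transferase fusion in E. coli. It is recorded as a high-copy plasmid that confers ampicillin resistance. No feature table accompanies the record, so the specific origin of replication and other backbone elements are not itemised.

The insert is roughly 950 bp and encodes amino acids 379–692 of PRMT7, that is, the C-terminal portion of the protein with the N-terminal part deleted, as the ΔN name indicates. It was placed between SalI and NotI sites by restriction cloning; the record does not say whether these sites remain intact. Expression is driven by the tac promoter, a hybrid trp/lac promoter that in pGEX-type vectors is normally held off by the lac repressor and switched on with IPTG. The GST moiety is supplied by the backbone and sits at the N terminus of the fusion, allowing the recombinant protein to be captured on glutathione affinity resin and used in pull-down or enzymatic assays.

The plasmid comes from work characterising PRMT7 as a member of the protein arginine methyltransferase family with a distinct substrate specificity. A truncation of this kind would typically be compared with the full-length enzyme to ask which region of the protein is needed for methyltransferase activity, though the record does not spell out the specific experiments performed with it.
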