Addgene plasmid #34694: GST-PRMT7-ΔN
Depositing lab: Steven Clarke. Depositing organization: University of California, Los Angeles (UCLA). Publication: PRMT7 is a member of the protein arginine methyltransferase family with a distinct substrate specificity. Miranda TB, Miranda M, Frankel A, Clarke S. J Biol Chem. 2004 May 28;279(22):22902-7. Epub 2004 Mar 24. 10.1074/jbc.M312904200 PubMed 15044439.
Backbone
  Vector backbone: pGEX(SN)
  Backbone manufacturer: Amersham
  Backbone size w/o insert (bp): 5000
  Vector type: Bacterial Expression
Growth in bacteria
  Bacterial resistance: Ampicillin, 100 μg/mL
  Growth temperature: 37°C
  Growth strain: DH5alpha
  Copy number: High Copy
Gene/Insert
  Gene/Insert name: PRMT7
  Species: H. sapiens (human)
  Insert size (bp): 950
  Mutation: Contains aa 379–692
  Entrez Gene: PRMT7 (a.k.a. SBIDDS)
  Promoter: tac
  Tag / fusion protein: GST (N terminal on backbone)
  Cloning method: Restriction Enzyme; 5′ cloning site SalI (unknown if destroyed); 3′ cloning site NotI (unknown if destroyed)
  Sequencing primers: 5′ pGEX 3'
Terms and licenses: Academic/Nonprofit Terms; Industry Terms: Not Available to Industry
How to cite: GST-PRMT7-ΔN was a gift from Steven Clarke (Addgene plasmid # 34694 ; http://n2t.net/addgene:34694 ; RRID:Addgene_34694)
